Addgene plasmid #22210: OCT4 GFP puro Donor 2
Depositing lab: Rudolf Jaenisch. Depositing organization: Whitehead Institute for Biomedical Research. Publication: Efficient targeting of expressed and silent genes in human ESCs and iPSCs using zinc-finger nucleases. Hockemeyer D, Soldner F, Beard C, Gao Q, Mitalipova M, Dekelver RC, Katibah GE, Amora R, Boydston EA, Zeitler B, Meng X, Miller JC, Zhang L, Rebar EJ, Gregory PD, Urnov FD, Jaenisch R. Nat Biotechnol. 2009 Sep;27(9):851-7. doi: 10.1038/nbt.1562 PubMed 19680244.
Backbone
  Vector backbone: N/A
  Backbone size w/o insert (bp): 5539
  Selectable markers: Puromycin
Growth in bacteria
  Bacterial resistance: Ampicillin, 100 μg/mL
  Growth temperature: 37°C
  Growth strain: DH5alpha
  Copy number: High Copy
Gene/Insert
  Gene/Insert name: SA-OCT-GFP-2APuro-PA
  Species: H. sapiens (human)
  Insert size (bp): 2006
  Entrez Gene: POU5F1 (a.k.a. OCT3, OCT4, OCT4Borf1, OTF-3, OTF3, OTF4, Oct-3, Oct-4, Oct3/4)
  Cloning method: Restriction Enzyme
  Sequencing primers: 5′ N/A
Terms and licenses: Academic/Nonprofit Terms; Industry Terms: Not Available to Industry
How to cite: OCT4 GFP puro Donor 2 was a gift from Rudolf Jaenisch (Addgene plasmid # 22210 ; http://n2t.net/addgene:22210 ; RRID:Addgene_22210)
