[The description below was written by a language model from this plasmid's Addgene catalogue record and pLannotate feature annotations shown in this document.]
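Description:
OCT4 GFP puro Donor 2 is a gene-targeting donor plasmid for homology-directed modification of the human POU5F1 (OCT4) locus, built for use with zinc-finger nucleases in human embryonic stem cells and induced pluripotent stem cells. The catalogue does not name a backbone. The annotated features (lac promoter/operator, T3 and T7 promoters, fragments of lacZα and ccdB, and a Tn5-derived NeoR/KanR gene alongside AmpR) suggest a general bacterial cloning vector. The plasmid replicates at high copy in E. coli from a ColE1/pUC-type origin and is selected with ampicillin. A kanamycin/neomycin resistance gene is also present in the backbone, though the record lists only ampicillin for bacterial selection.

The payload, described as SA-OCT-GFP-2APuro-PA, lies on the reverse strand of the 7,549 nt sequence. It consists of a splice acceptor, EGFP, a puromycin N-acetyltransferase coding sequence and the mouse PGK polyadenylation signal. The insert name indicates a 2A peptide linking GFP and PuroR, although the 2A itself is not annotated separately. No promoter is annotated upstream of the cassette, which fits a promoter-trap design in which GFP and puromycin resistance are expressed only after correct integration places the splice acceptor under control of endogenous OCT4 transcription. The cassette is flanked by human genomic sequence, including a detected POU5F1 coding fragment. Other short hits in these flanks (pou3f3, C8orf17, C9orf85) are probably incidental similarity matches within the homology arms. The exact arm boundaries and the nuclease cut site this donor pairs with are not stated. Correctly targeted clones can be enriched with puromycin and then serve as fluorescent OCT4 reporter lines for tracking the pluripotent state.
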