Features (pLannotate 1.2.2; 23 found; start..end, strand, type, name):
      2..94      +  CDS            lacI (fragment): lac repressor; lacI; The lac repressor binds to the lac operator to inhibit transcription in E. coli. This inhibition can be relieved by adding lactose or isopropyl-β-D-thiogalactopyranoside (IPTG).
    107..128     +  protein_bind   CAP binding site: CAP binding activates transcription in the presence of cAMP. E. coli catabolite activator protein
    143..173     +  promoter       lac promoter: promoter for the E. coli lac operon
    181..197     +  protein_bind   lac operator: The lac repressor binds to the lac operator to inhibit transcription in E. coli. This inhibition can be relieved by adding lactose or isopropyl-β-D-thiogalactopyranoside (IPTG). lac repressor encoded by lacI
    242..260     +  promoter       T3 promoter: promoter for bacteriophage T3 RNA polymerase
    392..502     -  CDS            pou3f3 (fragment): PO3F3_XENLA - Also known as nrl-20. Experimental evidence at transcript level: Swiss-Prot protein existence level 2. From Xenopus laevis (African clawed frog).
    733..858     -  CDS            POU5F1 (fragment): PO5F1_HUMAN - Also known as OCT3, OCT4, OTF3. Experimental evidence at protein level: Swiss-Prot protein existence level 1. Transcription factor that binds to the octamer motif (5'- ATTTGCAT-3'). Forms a trimeric complex with SOX2 or SOX15 on DNA and controls the expression of a number of genes involved in embryonic development such as YES1, FGF4, UTF1 and ZFP206. Critical for early embryogenesis and for embryonic stem cell pluripotency. From Homo sapiens (Human).
   1074..1526    -  polyA_signal   PGK poly(A) signal: mouse phosphoglycerate kinase 1 polyadenylation signal
   1604..2203    -  CDS            PuroR: puromycin N-acetyltransferase; pac from Streptomyces alboniger; confers resistance to puromycin
   2330..3046    -  CDS            EGFP: EGFP is a basic (constitutively fluorescent) green fluorescent protein published in 1996, derived from Aequorea victoria. It is reported to be a rapidly-maturing weak dimer with moderate acid sensitivity.
   3049..3074    -  misc_feature   SA: splice acceptor site
   3215..3268    +  CDS            C8orf17 (fragment): MOST1_HUMAN - Experimental evidence at protein level: Swiss-Prot protein existence level 1. May be involved in cell survival, proliferation and progression of cancer cells. From Homo sapiens (Human).
   3275..3484    -  CDS            C9orf85 (fragment): CI085_HUMAN - Experimental evidence at protein level: Swiss-Prot protein existence level 1. From Homo sapiens (Human).
   3922..3940    -  promoter       T7 promoter: promoter for bacteriophage T7 RNA polymerase
   3943..4090    +  CDS            lacZα (fragment): LacZα fragment of β-galactosidase; lacZ fragment
   4100..4403    +  CDS            ccdB (fragment): CcdB, a bacterial toxin that poisons DNA gyrase; ccdB; Plasmids containing the ccdB gene cannot be propagated in standard E. coli strains.
   4451..4720    +  CDS            tnpA (fragment): TN5P_ECOLX - Also known as tnp. Experimental evidence at protein level: Swiss-Prot protein existence level 1. Mediates transposition of transposon Tn5 by a 'cut and paste' mechanism. First, the monomeric transposase binds the 19 bp inverted DNA repeats flanking the transposon. Then, dimerization of the DNA- bound transposase creates a synaptic DNA complex. After nicking of the first DNA strand, excision of the transposon proceeds through a series of intermediates. The transposase then mediates the insertion of the transposon at a new site by strand transfer. The activity of the wild- type tran
   4752..5546    +  CDS            NeoR/KanR: aminoglycoside phosphotransferase from Tn5; aph(3')-II (or nptII); confers resistance to neomycin, kanamycin, and G418 (Geneticin®)
   5567..5617    -  misc_feature   bom (fragment): basis of mobility region from pBR322
   5644..5703    +  promoter       AmpR promoter (fragment): bla
   5796..6656    -  CDS            AmpR: β-lactamase; bla; confers resistance to ampicillin, carbenicillin, and related antibiotics
   6657..6709    -  promoter       AmpR promoter (fragment): bla
   6780..7368    +  rep_origin     ori: high-copy-number ColE1/pMB1/pBR322/pUC origin of replication
>Addgene plasmid #22210 | OCT4 GFP puro Donor 2 | depositor full sequence | sequence record 10177 | Author sequence
AGCGCCCAATACGCAAACCGCCTCTCCCCGCGCGTTGGCCGATTCATTAATGCAGCTGGCACGACAGGTT
TCCCGACTGGAAAGCGGGCAGTGAGCGCAACGCAATTAATGTGAGTTAGCTCACTCATTAGGCACCCCAG
GCTTTACACTTTATGCTTCCGGCTCGTATGTTGTGTGGAATTGTGAGCGGATAACAATTTCACACAGGAA
ACAGCTATGACCATGATTACGCCAAGCTCAGAATTAACCCTCACTAAAGGGACTAGTCCTGCAGGTTTAA
ACGAATTCGCCCTTTACGAGCCAGTGATGGAAGCAATGGAAATTAGGCCAAGAAAGGGAAGGTCCCCGGG
TATCCCCCTCCCACCCTTACCTCCTGAAGATTTTCATTGTTGTCAGCTTCCTCCACCCACTTCTGCAGCA
AGGGCCGCAGCTTACACATGTTCTTGAAGCTAAGCTGCAGAGCCTCAAAGCGGCAGATGGTCGTTTGGCT
GAATACCTTCCCTGGGGGAGGCCAGTCAAAAGAGAAGCAAAATGAGGGAGCACGCAGGGCCCTTGTGACC
CTGAGATCCAAGCTTACCACCTCTTCCCAGAGGGAGCTCAAAGCCCAAGCATCTTCTCCCTCTCCCTACT
CCTCTTCATGGGTGAGGGTAGAGTCTGCCCCTGCCCCTCCCCACTAGGTTCAGGGATACTCCTTAGAGGG
GAGATGCGGTCAGAATCTGCAGAGGGGAACCCACCAAATAGAACCCCCAGGGTGAGCCCCACATCGGCCT
GTGTATATCCCAGGGTGATCCTCTTCTGCTTCAGGAGCTTGGCAAATTGCTCGAGTTCTTTCTGCAGAGC
TTTGATGTCCTGGGACTGGATTTTAAAAGGCAGAAGACTTGTAAGAACATAAACACACCAGTTATCAATC
TCCCCTTTCCATTCGGGATTCAAGAACCTACGTGTGGCCCCAAGGAATAGTCTGTAGAAGTGCATCTGCC
TTCCAAGCTGCCCACCTAACTTCTAGAAATAACCTACCCACAAATGTCATTCACCCATTCCCTGTTCACT
GACTCATGGGATCCTCGACCAGCTTCTGATGGAATTAGAACTTGGCAAAACAATACTGAGAATGAAGTGT
ATGTGGAACAGAGGCTGCTGATCTCGTTCTTCAGGCTATGAAACTGACACATTTGGAAACCACAGTACTT
AGAACCACAAAGTGGGAATCAAGAGAAAAACAATGATCCCACGAGAGATCTATAGATCTATAGATCATGA
GTGGGAGGAATGAGCTGGCCCTTAATTTGGTTTTGCTTGTTTAAATTATGATATCCAACTATGAAACATT
ATCATAAAGCAATAGTAAAGAGCCTTCAGTAAAGAGCAGGCATTTATCTAATCCCACCCCACCCCCACCC
CCGTAGCTCCAATCCTTCCATTCAAAATGTAGGTACTCTGTTCTCACCCTTCTTAACAAAGTATGACAGG
AAAAACTTCCATTTTAGTGGACATCTTTATTGTTTAATAGATCATCAATTTCTGCATCCCGGGGATCTGA
TATCATCGATGCATGGGGTCGTGCGCTCCTTTCGGTCGGGCGCTGCGGGTCGTGGGGCGGGCGTCAGGCA
CCGGGCTTGCGGGTCATGCACCAGGTGCGCGGTCCTTCGGGCACCTCGACGTCGGCGGTGACGGTGAAGC
CGAGCCGCTCGTAGAAGGGGAGGTTGCGGGGCGCGGAGGTCTCCAGGAAGGCGGGCACCCCGGCGCGCTC
GGCCGCCTCCACTCCGGGGAGCACGACGGCGCTGCCCAGACCCTTGCCCTGGTGGTCGGGCGAGACGCCG
ACGGTGGCCAGGAACCACGCGGGCTCCTTGGGCCGGTGCGGCGCCAGGAGGCCTTCCATCTGTTGCTGCG
CGGCCAGCCGGGAACCGCTCAACTCGGCCATGCGCGGGCCGATCTCGGCGAACACCGCCCCCGCTTCGAC
GCTCTCCGGCGTGGTCCAGACCGCCACCGCGGCGCCGTCGTCCGCGACCCACACCTTGCCGATGTCGAGC
CCGACGCGCGTGAGGAAGAGTTCTTGCAGCTCGGTGACCCGCTCGATGTGGCGGTCCGGATCGACGGTGT
GGCGCGTGGCGGGGTAGTCGGCGAACGCGGCGGCGAGGGTGCGTACGGCCCTGGGGACGTCGTCGCGGGT
GGCGAGGCGCACCGTGGGCTTGTACTCGGTCATGGTAAGCTTCAGCTGAAGCTTGCATGCGGGCCCGGGG
TTGGACTCGACGTCTCCCGCAAGCTTAAGAAGGTCAAAATTCAAAGTTTGCTTACCAGAACCGTCGACTC
TAGAGTCGCGACCGCTGTACTTGTACAGCTCGTCCATGCCGAGAGTGATCCCGGCGGCGGTCACGAACTC
CAGCAGGACCATGTGATCGCGCTTCTCGTTGGGGTCTTTGCTCAGGGCGGACTGGGTGCTCAGGTAGTGG
TTGTCGGGCAGCAGCACGGGGCCGTCGCCGATGGGGGTGTTCTGCTGGTAGTGGTCGGCGAGCTGCACGC
TGCCGTCCTCGATGTTGTGGCGGATCTTGAAGTTCACCTTGATGCCGTTCTTCTGCTTGTCGGCCATGAT
ATAGACGTTGTGGCTGTTGTAGTTGTACTCCAGCTTGTGCCCCAGGATGTTGCCGTCCTCCTTGAAGTCG
ATGCCCTTCAGCTCGATGCGGTTCACCAGGGTGTCGCCCTCGAACTTCACCTCGGCGCGGGTCTTGTAGT
TGCCGTCGTCCTTGAAGAAGATGGTGCGCTCCTGGACGTAGCCTTCGGGCATGGCGGACTTGAAGAAGTC
GTGCTGCTTCATGTGGTCGGGGTAGCGGCTGAAGCACTGCACGCCGTAGGTCAGGGTGGTCACGAGGGTG
GGCCAGGGCACGGGCAGCTTGCCGGTGGTGCAGATGAACTTCAGGGTCAGCTTGCCGTAGGTGGCATCGC
CCTCGCCCTCGCCGGACACGCTGAACTTGTGGCCGTTTACGTCGCCGTCCAGCTCGACCAGGATGGGCAC
CACCCCGGTGAACAGCTCCTCGCCCTTGCTCACCATGGCCTGTGGGAGGAAGAGAAGAGGTCAGGGATCC
CATGTAACAAAGGACTACTCTTCCCCCAGAAACTGGCACATCCAAGGGATGCAGAGCATCGTGAAAGGAC
AGAAAGAGAGACCCTGGCCTCGAGGAGAACACCTGTCAGGTTATGAAGGTTAGAAGTTCTTTGCTGGGCG
CGGTGGCTCACGCCTATAATTCCAGCACTTTGGGAGGCCGAGGTGGGCAGATCACGAGGTCAGGAGTTCA
AGACCAGCATGGCCAACATGGTGAAACCCCGTCTCTACTAAAAACACAAAAATTAGCTGGGCACGGTGGC
ACGCACCTGTAATCCCAGCTACTCAGGAGGCTGAGGCAGGAGAATCACTTGAACCCGGGAGGCGGAGGTT
GCAGTGAGCTGAGATCACGCCACTGCACTCCAGCCTGGGTGACAGAGCAAGACTCTGTCTCAAAGAAAAA
AAAAAAGAAGATAGTTCATTTAATACCTGCAAAATTCTCTCACTCAAGTATCACCCCCAGTTTAAGGATG
TTTTGAGATTAGAGAAATAGATAAGCTGCTAAGTTCTGGGTTAATTAAAAAGGAAGAGCATCATGTCTCA
GAAGCTAAATTCAATATATACTCTCCCCAGCTTGCTTTGAGGGTCCCACAAACTATAACATGGCATGCAT
ACACACAAACACAGCAAAAAAGTAACAGGTGTCATAAGAATGGATAAAGTGCTTTGTGTGTACTTACTCC
TCATTTTTTAAATTGATTATCCCTCATCTTTACTGTATCTTTTTCACTATAGAGGCATCCTAATTGATTT
TTAAATTCAAGAGATTTATCGAGCACCTTCTATAAGCAAGGGCGAATTCGCGGCCGCTAAATTCAATTCG
CCCTATAGTGAGTCGTATTACAATTCACTGGCCGTCGTTTTACAACGTCGTGACTGGGAAAACCCTGGCG
TTACCCAACTTAATCGCCTTGCAGCACATCCCCCTTTCGCCAGCTGGCGTAATAGCGAAGAGGCCCGCAC
CGATCGCCCTTCCCAACAGTTGCGCAGCCTATACGTACGGCAGTTTAAGGTTTACACCTATAAAAGAGAG
AGCCGTTATCGTCTGTTTGTGGATGTACAGAGTGATATTATTGACACGCCGGGGCGACGGATGGTGATCC
CCCTGGCCAGTGCACGTCTGCTGTCAGATAAAGTCTCCCGTGAACTTTACCCGGTGGTGCATATCGGGGA
TGAAAGCTGGCGCATGATGACCACCGATATGGCCAGTGTGCCGGTCTCCGTTATCGGGGAAGAAGTGGCT
GATCTCAGCCACCGCGAAAATGACATCAAAAACGCCATTAACCTGATGTTCTGGGGAATATAAATGTCAG
GCATGAGATTATCAAAAAGGATCTTCACCTAGATCCTTTTCACGTAGAAAGCCAGTCCGCAGAAACGGTG
CTGACCCCGGATGAATGTCAGCTACTGGGCTATCTGGACAAGGGAAAACGCAAGCGCAAAGAGAAAGCAG
GTAGCTTGCAGTGGGCTTACATGGCGATAGCTAGACTGGGCGGTTTTATGGACAGCAAGCGAACCGGAAT
TGCCAGCTGGGGCGCCCTCTGGTAAGGTTGGGAAGCCCTGCAAAGTAAACTGGATGGCTTTCTTGCCGCC
AAGGATCTGATGGCGCAGGGGATCAAGCTCTGATCAAGAGACAGGATGAGGATCGTTTCGCATGATTGAA
CAAGATGGATTGCACGCAGGTTCTCCGGCCGCTTGGGTGGAGAGGCTATTCGGCTATGACTGGGCACAAC
AGACAATCGGCTGCTCTGATGCCGCCGTGTTCCGGCTGTCAGCGCAGGGGCGCCCGGTTCTTTTTGTCAA
GACCGACCTGTCCGGTGCCCTGAATGAACTGCAAGACGAGGCAGCGCGGCTATCGTGGCTGGCCACGACG
GGCGTTCCTTGCGCAGCTGTGCTCGACGTTGTCACTGAAGCGGGAAGGGACTGGCTGCTATTGGGCGAAG
TGCCGGGGCAGGATCTCCTGTCATCTCACCTTGCTCCTGCCGAGAAAGTATCCATCATGGCTGATGCAAT
GCGGCGGCTGCATACGCTTGATCCGGCTACCTGCCCATTCGACCACCAAGCGAAACATCGCATCGAGCGA
GCACGTACTCGGATGGAAGCCGGTCTTGTCGATCAGGATGATCTGGACGAAGAGCATCAGGGGCTCGCGC
CAGCCGAACTGTTCGCCAGGCTCAAGGCGAGCATGCCCGACGGCGAGGATCTCGTCGTGACCCATGGCGA
TGCCTGCTTGCCGAATATCATGGTGGAAAATGGCCGCTTTTCTGGATTCATCGACTGTGGCCGGCTGGGT
GTGGCGGACCGCTATCAGGACATAGCGTTGGCTACCCGTGATATTGCTGAAGAGCTTGGCGGCGAATGGG
CTGACCGCTTCCTCGTGCTTTACGGTATCGCCGCTCCCGATTCGCAGCGCATCGCCTTCTATCGCCTTCT
TGACGAGTTCTTCTGAATTATTAACGCTTACAATTTCCTGATGCGGTATTTTCTCCTTACGCATCTGTGC
GGTATTTCACACCGCATCAGGTGGCACTTTTCGGGGAAATGTGCGCGGAACCCCTATTTGTTTATTTTTC
TAAATACATTCAAATATGTATCCGCTCATGAGATTATCAAAAAGGATCTTCACCTAGATCCTTTTAAATT
AAAAATGAAGTTTTAAATCAATCTAAAGTATATATGAGTAAACTTGGTCTGACAGTTACCAATGCTTAAT
CAGTGAGGCACCTATCTCAGCGATCTGTCTATTTCGTTCATCCATAGTTGCCTGACTCCCCGTCGTGTAG
ATAACTACGATACGGGAGGGCTTACCATCTGGCCCCAGTGCTGCAATGATACCGCGAGACCCACGCTCAC
CGGCTCCAGATTTATCAGCAATAAACCAGCCAGCCGGAAGGGCCGAGCGCAGAAGTGGTCCTGCAACTTT
ATCCGCCTCCATCCAGTCTATTAATTGTTGCCGGGAAGCTAGAGTAAGTAGTTCGCCAGTTAATAGTTTG
CGCAACGTTGTTGCCATTGCTACAGGCATCGTGGTGTCACGCTCGTCGTTTGGTATGGCTTCATTCAGCT
CCGGTTCCCAACGATCAAGGCGAGTTACATGATCCCCCATGTTGTGCAAAAAAGCGGTTAGCTCCTTCGG
TCCTCCGATCGTTGTCAGAAGTAAGTTGGCCGCAGTGTTATCACTCATGGTTATGGCAGCACTGCATAAT
TCTCTTACTGTCATGCCATCCGTAAGATGCTTTTCTGTGACTGGTGAGTACTCAACCAAGTCATTCTGAG
AATAGTGTATGCGGCGACCGAGTTGCTCTTGCCCGGCGTCAATACGGGATAATACCGCGCCACATAGCAG
AACTTTAAAAGTGCTCATCATTGGAAAACGTTCTTCGGGGCGAAAACTCTCAAGGATCTTACCGCTGTTG
AGATCCAGTTCGATGTAACCCACTCGTGCACCCAACTGATCTTCAGCATCTTTTACTTTCACCAGCGTTT
CTGGGTGAGCAAAAACAGGAAGGCAAAATGCCGCAAAAAAGGGAATAAGGGCGACACGGAAATGTTGAAT
ACTCATACTCTTCCTTTTTCAATATTATTGAAGCATTTATCAGGGTTATTGTCTCATGACCAAAATCCCT
TAACGTGAGTTTTCGTTCCACTGAGCGTCAGACCCCGTAGAAAAGATCAAAGGATCTTCTTGAGATCCTT
TTTTTCTGCGCGTAATCTGCTGCTTGCAAACAAAAAAACCACCGCTACCAGCGGTGGTTTGTTTGCCGGA
TCAAGAGCTACCAACTCTTTTTCCGAAGGTAACTGGCTTCAGCAGAGCGCAGATACCAAATACTGTTCTT
CTAGTGTAGCCGTAGTTAGGCCACCACTTCAAGAACTCTGTAGCACCGCCTACATACCTCGCTCTGCTAA
TCCTGTTACCAGTGGCTGCTGCCAGTGGCGATAAGTCGTGTCTTACCGGGTTGGACTCAAGACGATAGTT
ACCGGATAAGGCGCAGCGGTCGGGCTGAACGGGGGGTTCGTGCACACAGCCCAGCTTGGAGCGAACGACC
TACACCGAACTGAGATACCTACAGCGTGAGCTATGAGAAAGCGCCACGCTTCCCGAAGGGAGAAAGGCGG
ACAGGTATCCGGTAAGCGGCAGGGTCGGAACAGGAGAGCGCACGAGGGAGCTTCCAGGGGGAAACGCCTG
GTATCTTTATAGTCCTGTCGGGTTTCGCCACCTCTGACTTGAGCGTCGATTTTTGTGATGCTCGTCAGGG
GGGCGGAGCCTATGGAAAAACGCCAGCAACGCGGCCTTTTTACGGTTCCTGGCCTTTTGCTGGCCTTTTG
CTCACATGTTCTTTCCTGCGTTATCCCCTGATTCTGTGGATAACCGTATTACCGCCTTTGAGTGAGCTGA
TACCGCTCGCCGCAGCCGAACGACCGAGCGCAGCGAGTCAGTGAGCGAGGAAGCGGAAG
