>Addgene plasmid #22210 | OCT4 GFP puro Donor 2 | addgene partial sequence | sequence record 28029 | 22210 with M13-rev
CTNATTACCCTCACTTAAGGGACTAGTCCTGCAGGTTTAAACGAATTCGCCCTTTACGAGCCAGTGATGG
AAGCAATGGAAATTAGGCCAAGAAAGGGAAGGTCCCCGGGTATCCCCCTCCCACCCTTACCTCCTGAAGA
TTTTCATTGTTGTCAGCTTCCTCCACCCACTTCTGCAGCAAGGGCCGCAGCTTACACATGTTCTTGAAGC
TAAGCTGCAGAGCCTCAAAGCGGCAGATGGTCGTTTGGCTGAATACCTTCCCTGGGGGAGGCCAGTCAAA
AGAGAAGCAAAATGAGGGAGCACGCAGGGCCCTTGTGACCCTGAGATCCAAGCTTACCACCTCTTCCCAG
AGGGAGCTCAAAGCCCAAGCATCTTCTCCCTCTCCCTACTCCTCTTCATGGGTGAGGGTAGAGTCTGCCC
CTGCCCCTCCCCACTAGGTTCAGGGATACTCCTTAGAGGGGAGATGCGGTCAGAATCTGCAGAGGGGAAC
CCACCAAATAGAACCCCCAGGGTGAGCCCCACATCGGCCTGTGTATATCCCAGGGTGATCCTCTTCTGCT
TCAGGAGCTTGGCAAATTGCTCGAGTTCTTTCTGCAGAGCTTTGATGTCCTGGGACTGGATTTTAAAAGG
CAGAAGACTTGTAAGAACATAAACACACCAGTTATCAATCTCCCCTTTCCATTCGGGATTCAAGAACCTA
CGTGTGGCCCCAAGGAATAGTCTGTAGAAGTGCATCTGCCTTCAAGCTGCCCACCTAACNTCTAGACTAC
CTNCCANAATGTTTCCCCATNCCTGTTCGTGACTCNGGGACCTCAC
