>Addgene plasmid #22210 | OCT4 GFP puro Donor 2 | addgene partial sequence | sequence record 28030 | 22210 with EGFP-C
TTGAATTTTGACCTTCTTAAGCTTGCGGGAGACGTCGAGTCCAACCCCGGGCCCGCATGCAAGCTTCAGC
TGAAGCTTACCATGACCGAGTACAAGCCCACGGTGCGCCTCGCCACCCGCGACGACGTCCCCAGGGCCGT
ACGCACCCTCGCCGCCGCGTTCGCCGACTACCCCGCCACGCGCCACACCGTCNATCCGGACCGCCACATC
GAGCGGGTCACCGAGCTGCAAGAACTCTTCCTCACGCGCGTCNGGNTCGACATCGGCAAGGTGTGGGTCG
CGGACGACGGCGCCGCGGTGGCGGTCTGGANCACGCCGGANAGCGTNGANGCGGGGGCGGTGTTCGCCGA
GATCGGCCCGCGCATGGNCNANTTGAGCGGTTCCCGGNNGGNCGCNCAGCAACAGATGGAAGGNCTCCTG
GCGCCGCACCGGCCCAAGGANCCCGCGTGGTTCCTGGCCACCGTCNGCGTC
